Addgene plasmid #182823: pAAV9-hSyn-iFluoxSnFR_cyto
Purpose: Develop a family of genetically encoded fluorescent biosensors for nicotinic agonists, termed iDrugSnFRs, thus enabling optical subcellular pharmacokinetics for nicotinic agonists
Depositing lab: Henry Lester. Depositing organization: California Institute of Technology. Publication: Selective Serotonin Reuptake Inhibitors within Cells: Temporal Resolution in Cytoplasm, Endoplasmic Reticulum, and Membrane. Nichols AL, Blumenfeld Z, Luebbert L, Knox HJ, Muthusamy AK, Marvin JS, Kim CH, Grant SN, Walton DP, Cohen BN, Hammar R, Looger L, Artursson P, Dougherty DA, Lester HA. J Neurosci. 2023 Mar 2:JN-RM-1519-22. doi: 10.1523/JNEUROSCI.1519-22.2022. PubMed 36868853.
Backbone
  Vector backbone: pAAV9-hSyn
  Backbone manufacturer: Penn Vector Core
  Backbone size w/o insert (bp): 5005
  Vector type: AAV
Growth in bacteria
  Bacterial resistance: Ampicillin, 100 μg/mL
  Growth temperature: 30°C
  Growth strain: NEB Stable
  Copy number: Low Copy
Gene/Insert
  Gene/Insert name: iFluoxSnFR_cyto
  Species: Synthetic
  Insert size (bp): 1617
  Promoter: hSyn
  Cloning method: Restriction Enzyme; 5′ cloning site EcoRI (not destroyed); 3′ cloning site HindIII (not destroyed)
  Sequencing primers: 5′ Custom hSyn For seq; 3′ WPRE Reverse
Terms and licenses: Academic/Nonprofit Terms; Industry Terms: Not Available to Industry
Depositor comments: For additional reference, please see Nichols et al. 2022 Elife, doi.org/10.7554/eLife.74648.
How to cite: pAAV9-hSyn-iFluoxSnFR_cyto was a gift from Henry Lester (Addgene plasmid # 182823 ; http://n2t.net/addgene:182823 ; RRID:Addgene_182823)
