[The description below was written by a language model from this plasmid's Addgene catalogue record and pLannotate feature annotations shown in this document.]
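Description:
pAAV9-hSyn-iFluoxSnFR_cyto is an AAV transfer plasmid built on the pAAV9-hSyn backbone, designed to deliver a genetically encoded fluorescent drug sensor to neurons. The expression cassette lies between two AAV2 inverted terminal repeats, which allow the intervening DNA to be packaged into recombinant AAV particles when rep/cap and helper functions are supplied separately. The "9" in the name suggests intended AAV9 capsid packaging, although no capsid gene is carried here. Outside the ITRs, the plasmid has a ColE1/pUC-type origin, an ampicillin resistance gene with its own promoter, and an f1 origin. The catalogue lists it as low copy and grown in a recombination-deficient strain, a common precaution to keep ITRs intact.

The human synapsin I promoter drives neuron-specific expression of the synthetic insert iFluoxSnFR_cyto, about 1.6 kb, cloned between EcoRI and HindIII sites. The feature table annotates only a GFP-derived coding segment inside this region. That is consistent with SnFR-type sensors, in which a fluorescent protein is embedded in a ligand-binding protein, but the binding domain itself is not annotated. The "cyto" suffix indicates a cytoplasmic version of the sensor. Downstream, a WPRE enhances transcript stability and expression, and an SV40 polyadenylation signal terminates the message.

The stated purpose refers to the iDrugSnFR biosensor family for nicotinic agonists. However, the construct name and the associated publication point to fluoxetine and selective serotonin reuptake inhibitors, with measurements of drug levels over time in the cytoplasm, endoplasmic reticulum and membrane. The sequenced record (5,885 nt) is shorter than the sum of the catalogue's backbone and insert sizes, a discrepancy the record does not explain.
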