Features (pLannotate 1.2.2; 14 found; start..end, strand, type, name):
     28..160     -  repeat_region  AAV2 ITR (fragment): inverted terminal repeat of adeno-associated virus serotype 2 inverted
    242..689     +  promoter       hSyn promoter: human synapsin I promoter; confers neuron-specific expression (Kügler et al., 2003)
    967..1686    +  CDS            cEGFP: cEGFP is a basic (constitutively fluorescent) green fluorescent protein published in 2008, derived from Aequorea victoria.
   2353..2941    +  misc_feature   WPRE: woodchuck hepatitis virus posttranscriptional regulatory element
   2942..2961    +  misc_feature   MCS (fragment): pBluescript multiple cloning site
   2990..3111    -  polyA_signal   SV40 poly(A) signal: SV40 polyadenylation signal
   3134..3202    -  CDS            large T antigen (fragment): large T antigen from SV40 (simian virus 40)
   3273..3406    +  repeat_region  AAV2 ITR: inverted terminal repeat of adeno-associated virus serotype 2 inverted
   3400..3456    -  CDS            lacI (fragment): lac repressor; lacI; The lac repressor binds to the lac operator to inhibit transcription in E. coli. This inhibition can be relieved by adding lactose or isopropyl-β-D-thiogalactopyranoside (IPTG).
   3639..4227    -  rep_origin     ori: high-copy-number ColE1/pMB1/pBR322/pUC origin of replication
   4398..5258    -  CDS            AmpR: β-lactamase; bla; confers resistance to ampicillin, carbenicillin, and related antibiotics
   5259..5363    -  promoter       AmpR promoter: bla
   5416..5844    -  rep_origin     f1 ori (sequence partly withheld): f1 bacteriophage origin of replication; arrow indicates direction of (+) strand synthesis
   5849..33      -  CDS            lacZα (fragment) (across the origin): LacZα fragment of β-galactosidase; lacZ fragment
>Addgene plasmid #182823 | pAAV9-hSyn-iFluoxSnFR_cyto | addgene full sequence | sequence record 361649 | Addgene NGS Result
TCGGTGCGGGCCTCTTCGCTATTACGCCAGCTGCGCGCTCGCTCGCTCACTGAGGCCGCCCGGGCAAAGC
CCGGGCGTCGGGCGACCTTTGGTCGCCCGGCCTCAGTGAGCGAGCGAGCGCGCAGAGAGGGAGTGGCCAA
CTCCATCACTAGGGGTTCCTTGTAGTTAATGATTAACCCGCCATGCTACTTATCTACGTAGCCATGCTCT
AGGAAGATCTCTGCAGAGGGCCCTGCGTATGAGTGCAAGTGGGTTTTAGGACCAGGATGAGGCGGGGTGG
GGGTGCCTACCTGACGACCGACCCCGACCCACTGGACAAGCACCCAACCCCCATTCCCCAAATTGCGCAT
CCCCTATCAGAGAGGGGGAGGGGAAACAGGATGCGGCGAGGCGCGTGCGCACTGCCAGCTTCAGCACCGC
GGACAGTGCCTTCGCCCCCGCCTGGCGGCGCGCGCCACCGCCGCCTCAGCACTGAAGGCGCGCTGACGTC
ACTCGCCGGTCCCCCGCAAACTCCCCTTCCCGGCCACCTTGGTCGCGTCCGCGCCGCCGCCGGCCCAGCC
GGACCGCACCACGCGAGGCGCGAGATAGGGGGGCACGGGCGCGACCATCTGCGCTGCGGCGCCGGCGACT
CAGCGCTGCCTCAGTCTGCGGTGGGCAGCGGAGGAGTCGTGTCGTGCCTGAGAGCGCAGTCGAATTCAAG
CTGCTAGCAAGGATCCCGCCACCATGTCTGCGAACGACACCGTAGTTGTGGGCTCGATCATCTTTACAGA
AGGGATTATCGTCGCAAACATGGTGGCAGAGATGATTGAGGCGCATACAGACCTTAAGGTGGTTCGCAAA
CTGAACCTTGGCGGGGTCAACGTTAACTTTGAAGCCATTAAACGCGGAGGTGCGAATAATGGTATTGACA
TTTACGTGGAGTACACTGGGCACGGTCTTGTGGATATTCTGGGGTTCCCGGAGCCGAACGTCTATATCAC
CGCCGACAAGCAGAAGAACGGCATCAAGGCGAACTTCAAGATCCGCCACAACGTGGAGGACGGCAGCGTG
CAGCTCGCCGACCACTACCAGCAGAACACCCCCATCGGCGACGGCCCCGTGCTGCTGCCCGACAACCACT
ACCTGAGCACCCAGTCCGTGCTGAGCAAAGACCCCAACGAGAAGCGCGATCACATGGTCCTGCTGGAGTT
CGTGACCGCCGCCGGGATCACTCTCGGCATGGACGAGCTGTACAAGGGCGGTACCGGAGGGAGCATGAGC
AAGGGCGAGGAGCTGTTCACCGGGGTGGTGCCCATCCTGGTCGAGCTGGACGGCGACGTAAACGGCCACA
AGTTCAGCGTGCGCGGCGAGGGCGAGGGCGATGCCACCAACGGCAAGCTGACCCTGAAGTTCATCTGCAC
CACCGGCAAGCTGCCCGTGCCCTGGCCCACCCTCGTGACCACCCTGACCTACGGCGTGCAGTGCTTCAGC
CGCTACCCCGACCACATGAAGCAGCACGACTTCTTCAAGTCCGCCATGCCCGAAGGCTACGTCCAGGAGC
GCACCATCAGCTTCAAGGACGACGGCACCTACAAGACCCGCGCCGAGGTGAAGTTCGAGGGCGACACCCT
GGTGAACCGCATCGAGCTGAAGGGCATCGACTTCAAGGAGGACGGCAACATCCTGGGGCACAAGCTGGAG
TACAACTTTCCGCCGCCCGCGACTACTGATCCAGAAGGTGCATACGAAACCGTGAAGAAGGAGTACAAAC
GTAAATGGAATATTGTATGGCTCAAACCACTGGGATTCAACAATACGTATACGCTTACCGTTAAAGACGA
ACTGGCGAAACAGTATAACCTTAAAACCTTCAGTGACTTAGCGAAAATCTCGGATAAGCTGATTCTGGGT
GCAACGATGCATTTTTTAGAAAGTCCCGATGGTTACCCAGGCCTGCAAAAACTGTACAATTTCAAATTCA
AGCACACCAAAAGCATGGACATGGGTATTCGCTATACCGCCATTGATAATAACGAAGTTCAGGTAATTGA
TGCCTCCGCCACTGATGGCTTGCTGGTGAGCCACAAATTAAAAATTCTGGAGGATGATAAAGCGTTCTTC
CCGCCGTATTATGCTGCCCCCATCATCCGTCAGGATGTCTTAGATAAGCATCCTGAACTGAAGGACGTGC
TGAACAAACTCGCGAATCAAATTTCACTGGAAGAAATGCAGAAACTGAATTACAAGGTGGACGGTGAGGG
TCAGGACCCAGCGAAAGTAGCTAAGGAGTTTTTGAAAGAGAAAGGTTTAATTCTGGATATTGATGAACTG
GCGCTGAAATTTGCGGGCCTGGATCTGTAGAAGCTTATCGATAATCAACCTCTGGATTACAAAATTTGTG
AAAGATTGACTGGTATTCTTAACTATGTTGCTCCTTTTACGCTATGTGGATACGCTGCTTTAATGCCTTT
GTATCATGCTATTGCTTCCCGTATGGCTTTCATTTTCTCCTCCTTGTATAAATCCTGGTTGCTGTCTCTT
TATGAGGAGTTGTGGCCCGTTGTCAGGCAACGTGGCGTGGTGTGCACTGTGTTTGCTGACGCAACCCCCA
CTGGTTGGGGCATTGCCACCACCTGTCAGCTCCTTTCCGGGACTTTCGCTTTCCCCCTCCCTATTGCCAC
GGCGGAACTCATCGCCGCCTGCCTTGCCCGCTGCTGGACAGGGGCTCGGCTGTTGGGCACTGACAATTCC
GTGGTGTTGTCGGGGAAATCATCGTCCTTTCCTTGGCTGCTCGCCTGTGTTGCCACCTGGATTCTGCGCG
GGACGTCCTTCTGCTACGTCCCTTCGGCCCTCAATCCAGCGGACCTTCCTTCCCGCGGCCTGCTGCCGGC
TCTGCGGCCTCTTCCGCGTCTTCGCCTTCGCCCTCAGACGAGTCGGATCTCCCTTTGGGCCGCCTCCCCG
CATCGATACCGTCGACCTCGACCCGGGCGGCCGCTTCGAGCAGACATGATAAGATACATTGATGAGTTTG
GACAAACCACAACTAGAATGCAGTGAAAAAAATGCTTTATTTGTGAAATTTGTGATGCTATTGCTTTATT
TGTAACCATTATAAGCTGCAATAAACAAGTTAACAACAACAATTGCATTCATTTTATGTTTCAGGTTCAG
GGGGAGATGTGGGAGGTTTTTTAAAGCAAGTAAAACCTCTACAAATGTGGTAAAATCGATAAGGATCTTC
CTAGAGCATGGCTACGTAGATAAGTAGCATGGCGGGTTAATCATTAACTACAAGGAACCCCTAGTGATGG
AGTTGGCCACTCCCTCTCTGCGCGCTCGCTCGCTCACTGAGGCCGGGCGACCAAAGGTCGCCCGACGCCC
GGGCTTTGCCCGGGCGGCCTCAGTGAGCGAGCGAGCGCGCAGCTGCATTAATGAATCGGCCAACGCGCGG
GGAGAGGCGGTTTGCGTATTGGGCGCTCTTCCGCTTCCTCGCTCACTGACTCGCTGCGCTCGGTCGTTCG
GCTGCGGCGAGCGGTATCAGCTCACTCAAAGGCGGTAATACGGTTATCCACAGAATCAGGGGATAACGCA
GGAAAGAACATGTGAGCAAAAGGCCAGCAAAAGGCCAGGAACCGTAAAAAGGCCGCGTTGCTGGCGTTTT
TCCATAGGCTCCGCCCCCCTGACGAGCATCACAAAAATCGACGCTCAAGTCAGAGGTGGCGAAACCCGAC
AGGACTATAAAGATACCAGGCGTTTCCCCCTGGAAGCTCCCTCGTGCGCTCTCCTGTTCCGACCCTGCCG
CTTACCGGATACCTGTCCGCCTTTCTCCCTTCGGGAAGCGTGGCGCTTTCTCATAGCTCACGCTGTAGGT
ATCTCAGTTCGGTGTAGGTCGTTCGCTCCAAGCTGGGCTGTGTGCACGAACCCCCCGTTCAGCCCGACCG
CTGCGCCTTATCCGGTAACTATCGTCTTGAGTCCAACCCGGTAAGACACGACTTATCGCCACTGGCAGCA
GCCACTGGTAACAGGATTAGCAGAGCGAGGTATGTAGGCGGTGCTACAGAGTTCTTGAAGTGGTGGCCTA
ACTACGGCTACACTAGAAGAACAGTATTTGGTATCTGCGCTCTGCTGAAGCCAGTTACCTTCGGAAAAAG
AGTTGGTAGCTCTTGATCCGGCAAACAAACCACCGCTGGTAGCGGTGGTTTTTTTGTTTGCAAGCAGCAG
ATTACGCGCAGAAAAAAAGGATCTCAAGAAGATCCTTTGATCTTTTCTACGGGGTCTGACGCTCAGTGGA
ACGAAAACTCACGTTAAGGGATTTTGGTCATGAGATTATCAAAAAGGATCTTCACCTAGATCCTTTTAAA
TTAAAAATGAAGTTTTAAATCAATCTAAAGTATATATGAGTAAACTTGGTCTGACAGTTACCAATGCTTA
ATCAGTGAGGCACCTATCTCAGCGATCTGTCTATTTCGTTCATCCATAGTTGCCTGACTCCCCGTCGTGT
AGATAACTACGATACGGGAGGGCTTACCATCTGGCCCCAGTGCTGCAATGATACCGCGAGACCCACGCTC
ACCGGCTCCAGATTTATCAGCAATAAACCAGCCAGCCGGAAGGGCCGAGCGCAGAAGTGGTCCTGCAACT
TTATCCGCCTCCATCCAGTCTATTAATTGTTGCCGGGAAGCTAGAGTAAGTAGTTCGCCAGTTAATAGTT
TGCGCAACGTTGTTGCCATTGCTACAGGCATCGTGGTGTCACGCTCGTCGTTTGGTATGGCTTCATTCAG
CTCCGGTTCCCAACGATCAAGGCGAGTTACATGATCCCCCATGTTGTGCAAAAAAGCGGTTAGCTCCTTC
GGTCCTCCGATCGTTGTCAGAAGTAAGTTGGCCGCAGTGTTATCACTCATGGTTATGGCAGCACTGCATA
ATTCTCTTACTGTCATGCCATCCGTAAGATGCTTTTCTGTGACTGGTGAGTACTCAACCAAGTCATTCTG
AGAATAGTGTATGCGGCGACCGAGTTGCTCTTGCCCGGCGTCAATACGGGATAATACCGCGCCACATAGC
AGAACTTTAAAAGTGCTCATCATTGGAAAACGTTCTTCGGGGCGAAAACTCTCAAGGATCTTACCGCTGT
TGAGATCCAGTTCGATGTAACCCACTCGTGCACCCAACTGATCTTCAGCATCTTTTACTTTCACCAGCGT
TTCTGGGTGAGCAAAAACAGGAAGGCAAAATGCCGCAAAAAAGGGAATAAGGGCGACACGGAAATGTTGA
ATACTCATACTCTTCCTTTTTCAATATTATTGAAGCATTTATCAGGGTTATTGTCTCATGAGCGGATACA
TATTTGAATGTATTTAGAAAAATAAACAAATAGGGGTTCCGCGCACATTTCCCCGAAAAGTGCCACCTAA
ATTGTAAGCGTTAATATTTTGTTAAAATTCGCGTTAAATTTTTGTTAAATCAGCTCATTTTTTAACCAAT
AGGCCGAAATCGGCAAAATCCCTTATAAATCAAAAGAATAGACCGAGATAGGGT
[37 nt withheld, positions 5515-5551]
AAAGAACGTGGACTCCAACGTCAAAGG
[49 nt withheld, positions 5579-5627]
T
[91 nt withheld, positions 5629-5719]
G
[124 nt withheld, positions 5721-5844]
CCCATTCGCCATTCAGGCTGCGCAACTGTTGGGAAGGGCGA
