>Addgene plasmid #182823 | pAAV9-hSyn-iFluoxSnFR_cyto | addgene full sequence | sequence record 361650 | LacZ-F2 5'-cctcttcgctattacgccag-3'
NNNNNNNNNNNNNNNNNNNNNNNGCGCCGGGCAAGCCCGGGCGTCGGGCGACCTTTGGTCGCCCGGCCTC
AGTGAGCGAGCGAGCGCGCAGAGAGGGAGTGGCCAACTCCATCACTAGGGGTTCCTTGTAGTTAATGATT
AACCCGCCATGCTACTTATCTACGTAGCCATGCTCTAGGAAGATCTCTGCAGAGGGCCCTGCGTATGAGT
GCAAGTGGGTTTTAGGACCAGGATGAGGCGGGGTGGGGGTGCCTACCTGACGACCGACCCCGACCCACTG
GACAAGCACCCAACCCCCATTCCCCAAATTGCGCATCCCCTATCAGAGAGGGGGAGGGGAAACAGGATGC
GGCGAGGCGCGTGCGCACTGCCAGCTTCAGCACCGCGGACAGTGCCTTCGCCCCCGCCTGGCGGCGCGCG
CCACCGCCGCCTCAGCACTGAAGGCGCGCTGACGTCACTCGCCGGTCCCCCGCAAACTCCCCTTCCCGGC
CACCTTGGTCGCGTCCGCGCCGCCGCCGGCCCAGCCCGGACCGCACCACGCGAGGCGCGAGATAGGGGGG
CACGGGCGCGACCATCTGCGCTGCGGCGCCGGCGACTCAGCGCTGCCTCAGTCTGCGGTGGGCAGCGNAG
GAGTCGTGTCGTGCCTGANAGCGCAGTCGAATTCAAGCTGCTAGCAAGGNTCCCGCCACCATGTCTGCGA
NCGACACCGTAGTTGTGGGCTCGATCATCTTTACAGAAGGGNTTATCGTCGCAAACATGGNGNCANGAGA
TGATTGANGCGCATACAGACNNTNAAGGNGGTTCGCAANCTGAACCTTGNCGGGTTCAACGTTAACTTTG
ANCCATTAACGCGGANGTGCGANAATGGNATTTGACATTNACGTGNNNACACTGGGCACGGTCTTTGTGN
NNTTNTNGGNNTTNCCNGGAGCCGANGTCTNNNTCACCGNCGANNGCNGANNACGGCATCANGNNANTTN
